Addgene plasmid #22707: pAc5.1A-Dm-miR-279
Depositing lab: Elisa Izaurralde. Depositing organization: Max Planck Institute for Developmental Biology. Publication: Target-specific requirements for enhancers of decapping in miRNA-mediated gene silencing. Eulalio A, Rehwinkel J, Stricker M, Huntzinger E, Yang SF, Doerks T, Dorner S, Bork P, Boutros M, Izaurralde E. Genes Dev. 2007 Oct 15. 21(20):2558-70. 10.1101/gad.443107 PubMed 17901217.
Backbone
  Vector backbone: pAc5.1A
  Backbone manufacturer: Invitrogen
  Backbone size w/o insert (bp): 5348
  Vector type: Drosophila expression
Growth in bacteria
  Bacterial resistance: Ampicillin, 100 μg/mL
  Growth temperature: 37°C
  Growth strain: DH5alpha
  Growth instructions: Dh5 alpha and XL-1 blue
  Copy number: High Copy
Gene/Insert
  Gene/Insert name: micro RNA 279 (alt name: miR-279)
  Species: D. melanogaster (fly); primary transcript
  Insert size (bp): 292
  GenBank ID: NR_002298
  Entrez Gene: mir-279 (a.k.a. Dmel_CR33590, 0962/07, CR33590, Dmel\CR33590, MiR-279, Mir-279, dme-mir-279, l(3)S096207, miR, miR-279, miR279, mir-279a)
  Cloning method: Restriction Enzyme; 5′ cloning site EcoRI (not destroyed); 3′ cloning site XhoI (not destroyed)
  Sequencing primers: 5′ Ac5 forward primer site; 3′ BGH reverse priming site
Terms and licenses: Academic/Nonprofit Terms; Industry Terms: Not Available to Industry
How to cite: pAc5.1A-Dm-miR-279 was a gift from Elisa Izaurralde (Addgene plasmid # 22707 ; http://n2t.net/addgene:22707 ; RRID:Addgene_22707)
