[The description below was written by a language model from this plasmid's Addgene catalogue record and pLannotate feature annotations shown in this document.]
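Description:
pAc5.1A-Dm-miR-279 is a Drosophila expression plasmid built on the commercial pAc5.1A backbone, carrying a 292 bp fragment of the D. melanogaster miR-279 primary transcript. The insert was cloned between the EcoRI and XhoI sites, both of which remain intact, giving a total construct of about 5.6 kb. In bacteria the plasmid is maintained at high copy through a ColE1/pUC-type origin and selected with ampicillin via the β-lactamase gene and its own promoter. The record lists no marker for selection in insect cells, which suggests transient transfection or co-transfection with a separate selection plasmid.

Expression is driven by the strong, constitutive Drosophila actin 5C (Ac5) promoter, which lies immediately upstream of the insert. The annotated mir-279 hairpin occupies roughly 95 nt within the cloned fragment, so the transcript includes flanking primary sequence, which is normally needed for recognition and processing by the endogenous miRNA biogenesis machinery into mature miR-279. Downstream lie the backbone's V5 epitope tag coding sequence and an SV40 polyadenylation signal. Because the insert is a non-coding RNA, the V5 tag is simply a backbone remnant with no functional role here. The short large T antigen and tetracycline-resistance fragments detected in the annotation likewise appear to be non-functional vestiges of the vector's construction.

The associated publication concerns miRNA-mediated gene silencing and the requirement for decapping enhancers, which is consistent with using this plasmid to overexpress miR-279 in cultured Drosophila cells, probably alongside reporters carrying miRNA target sites. The record itself does not spell out the specific assay.
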