Features (pLannotate 1.2.2; 9 found; start..end, strand, type, name):
     56..2568    +  promoter       Ac5 promoter: Drosophila melanogaster actin 5C promoter
   2606..2700    +  ncRNA          mir-279: Accession: RF00754 - microRNA mir-279
   2925..2966    +  CDS            V5 tag: epitope tag from simian virus 5
   3066..3200    -  polyA_signal   SV40 poly(A) signal: SV40 polyadenylation signal
   3223..3307    -  CDS            large T antigen (fragment): large T antigen from SV40 (simian virus 40)
   3308..3778    +  CDS            TcR (fragment): tetracycline efflux protein; tet; confers resistance to tetracycline
   3822..4410    -  rep_origin     ori: high-copy-number ColE1/pMB1/pBR322/pUC origin of replication
   4581..5441    -  CDS            AmpR: β-lactamase; bla; confers resistance to ampicillin, carbenicillin, and related antibiotics
   5442..5546    -  promoter       AmpR promoter: bla
>Addgene plasmid #22707 | pAc5.1A-Dm-miR-279 | depositor full sequence | sequence record 57765 | pAc5.1A-Dm-miR-279 sequence 5640 bps
CTTCAAGGAATTAATTCTATATTCTAAAAACACAAATGATACTTCTAAAAAAAATCATGAATGGCATCAA
CTCTGAATCAAATCTTTGCAGATGCACCTACTTCTCATTTCCACTGTCACATCATTTTTCCAGATCTCGC
TGCCTGTTATGTGGCCCACAAACCAAGACACGTTTTATGGCCATTAAAGCTGGCTGATCGTCGCCAAACA
CCAAATACATATCAATATGTACATTCGAGAAAGAAGCGATCAAAGAAGCGTCTTCGGGCGAGTAGGAGAA
TGCGGAGGAGAAGGAGAACGAGCTGATCTAGTATCTCTCCACAATCCAATGCCAACTGACCAACTGGCCA
TATTCGGAGCAATTTGAAGCCAATTTCCATCGCCTGGCGATCGCTCCATTCTTGGCTATATGTTTTTCAC
CGTTCCCGGGGCCATTTTCAAAGACTCGTCGGTAAGATAAGATTGTGTCACTCGCTGTCTCTCTTCATTT
GTCGAAGAATGCTGAGGAATTTCGCGATGACGTCGGCGAGTATTTTGAAGAATGAGAATAATTTGTATTT
ATACGAAAATCAGTTAGTGGAATTTTCTACAAAAACATGTTATCTATAGATAATTTTGTTGCAAAATATG
TTGACTATGACAAAGATTGTATGTATATACCTTTAATGTATTCTCATTTTCTTATGTATTTATAATGGCA
ATGATGATACTGATGATATTTTAAGATGATGCCAGACCACAGGCTGATTTCTGCGTCTTTTGCCGAACGC
AGTGCATGTGCGGTTGTTGTTTTTTGGAATAGTTTCAATTTTCGGACTGTCCGCTTTGATTTCAGTTTCT
TGGCTTATTCAAAAAGCAAAGTAAAGCCAAAAAAGCGAGATGGCAATACCAAATGCGGCAAAACGGTAGT
GGAAGGAAAGGGGTGCGGGGCAGCGGAAGGAAGGGTGGGGCGGGGCGTGGCGGGGTCTGTGGCTGGGCGC
GACGTCACCGACGTTGGAGCCACTCCTTTGACCATGTGTGCGTGTGTGTATTATTCGTGTCTCGCCACTC
GCCGGTTGTTTTTTTCTTTTTATCTCGCTCTCTCTAGCGCCATCTCGTACGCATGCTCAACGCACCGCAT
GTTGCCGTGTCCTTTATGCGTCATTTTGGCTCGAAATAGGCAATTATTTAAACAAAGATTAGTCAACGAA
AACGCTAAAATAAATAAGTCTACAATATGGTTACTTATTGCCATGTGTGTGCAGCCAACGATAGCAACAA
AAGCAACAACACAGTGGCTTTCCCTCTTTCACTTTTTGTTTGCAAGCGCGTGCGAGCAAGACGGCACGAC
CGGCAAACGCAATTACGCTGACAAAGAGCAGACGAAGTTTTGGCCGAAAAACATCAAGGCGCCTGATACG
AATGCATTTGCAATAACAATTGCGATATTTAATATTGTTTATGAAGCTGTTTGACTTCAAAACACACAAA
AAAAAAAATAAAACAAATTATTTGAAAGAGAATTAGGAATCGGACAGCTTATCGTTACGGGCTAACAGCA
CACCGAGACGAAATAGCTTACCTGACGTCACAGCCTCTGGAAGAACTGCCGCCAAGCAGAGAGAGAGAGA
AAAAGAGGGAGAGCAGCTTAGACCGCATGTGCTTGTGTGTGAGGCGTCTCTCTCTTCGTCTCCTGTTTGC
GCAAACGCATAGACTGCACTGAGAAAATCGATTACCTATTTTTTATGAATGAATATTTGCACTATTACTA
TTCAAAACTATTAAGATAGCAATCACATTCAATAGCCAAATACTATACCACCTGAGCGATGCAACGAAAT
GATCAATTTGAGCAAAAATGCTGCATATTTAGGACGGCATCATTATAGAAATGCTTCTTGCTGTGTACTT
TTCTCTCGTCTGGCAGCTGTTTCGCCGTTATTGTTAAAACCGGCTTAAGTTAGGTGTGTTTTCTACGACT
AGTGATGCCCCTACTAGAAGATGTGTGTTGCACAAATGTCCCTGAATAACCAATTTGAAGTGCAGATAGC
AGTAAACGTAAGCTAATATGAATATTATTTAACTGTAATGTTTTAATATCGCTGGACATTACTAATAAAC
CCACTATAAACACATGTACATATGTATGTTTTGGCATACAATGAGTAGTTGGGGAAAAAATGTGTAAAAG
CACCGTGACCATCACAGCATAAAGATAACCAGCTGAAGTATCGAATATGAGTAACCCCCAAATTGAATCA
CATGCCGCAACTGATAGGACCCATGGAAGTACACTCTTCATGGCGATATACAAGACACACACAAGCACGA
ACACCCAGTTGCGGAGGAAATTCTCCGTAAATGAAAACCCAATCGGCGAACAATTCATACCCATATATGG
TAAAAGTTTTGAACGCGACTTGAGAGCGGAGAGCATTGCGGCTGATAAGGTTTTAGCGCTAAGCGGGCTT
TATAAAACGGGCTGCGGGACCAGTTTTCATATCACTACCGTTTGAGTTCTTGTGCTGTGTGGATACTCCT
CCCGACACAAAGCCGCTCCATCAGCCAGCAGTCGTCTAATCCAGAGACCCCGGATCGGGGTACCTACTAG
TCCAGTGTGGTGGAATTCATACTACTGTTTTTAGTGGGTGGGGGTCCAGTGTTTCACATTGATTTTCTTA
GTATTTGTGACTAGATCCACACTCATTAATAACGGTAGTTCAATCATCAAGCACGTGTTTTCTTGACAAA
CTTCGCGTGTACTTCATTCGAAAAGCAAAGGGACAAACAGGTGGTGATCTTTGAAAAAAAAAAGAGGCGC
AAGGTAATTAGTCAATGTCTCGCACGCACACAACGTCATTCAGACGGAACGACCGAAAAAAAAAGAAGGA
AAAGAGCACCTGTTCGAGTGCACAAAAGAGCTCGAGTCTAGAGGGCCCTTCGAAGGTAAGCCTATCCCTA
ACCCTCTCCTCGGTCTCGATTCTACGCGTACCGGTCATCATCACCATCACCATTGAGTTTAAACCCGCTG
ATCAGCCTCGACTGTGCCTTCTAAGGCCTGAGCTCGCTGATCAGCCTCGATCGAGGATCCAGACATGATA
AGATACATTGATGAGTTTGGACAAACCACAACTAGAATGCAGTGAAAAAAATGCTTTATTTGTGAAATTT
GTGATGCTATTGCTTTATTTGTAACCATTATAAGCTGCAATAAACAAGTTAACAACAACAATTGCATTCA
TTTTATGTTTCAGGTTCAGGGGGAGGTGTGGGAGGTTTTTTAAAGCAAGTAAAACCTCTACAAATGTGGT
ATGGCTGATTATGATCAGTCGACCGATGCCCTTGAGAGCCTTCAACCCAGTCAGCTCCTTCCGGTGGGCG
CGGGGCATGACTATCGTCGCCGCACTTATGACTGTCTTCTTTATCATGCAACTCGTAGGACAGGTGCCGG
CAGCGCTCTGGGTCATTTTCGGCGAGGACCGCTTTCGCTGGAGCGCGACGATGATCGGCCTGTCGCTTGC
GGTATTCGGAATCTTGCACGCCCTCGCTCAAGCCTTCGTCACTGGTCCCGCCACCAAACGTTTCGGCGAG
AAGCAGGCCATTATCGCCGGCATGGCGGCCGACGCGCTGGGCTACGTCTTGCTGGCGTTCGCGACGCGAG
GCTGGATGGCCTTCCCCATTATGATTCTTCTCGCTTCCGGCGGCATCGGGATGCCCGCGTTGCAGGCCAT
GCTGTCCAGGCAGGTAGATGACGACCATCAGGGACAGCTTCAAGGATCGCTCGCGGCTCTTACCAGCCAG
CAAAAGGCCAGGAACCGTAAAAAGGCCGCGTTGCTGGCGTTTTTCCATAGGCTCCGCCCCCCTGACGAGC
ATCACAAAAATCGACGCTCAAGTCAGAGGTGGCGAAACCCGACAGGACTATAAAGATACCAGGCGTTTCC
CCCTGGAAGCTCCCTCGTGCGCTCTCCTGTTCCGACCCTGCCGCTTACCGGATACCTGTCCGCCTTTCTC
CCTTCGGGAAGCGTGGCGCTTTCTCAATGCTCACGCTGTAGGTATCTCAGTTCGGTGTAGGTCGTTCGCT
CCAAGCTGGGCTGTGTGCACGAACCCCCCGTTCAGCCCGACCGCTGCGCCTTATCCGGTAACTATCGTCT
TGAGTCCAACCCGGTAAGACACGACTTATCGCCACTGGCAGCAGCCACTGGTAACAGGATTAGCAGAGCG
AGGTATGTAGGCGGTGCTACAGAGTTCTTGAAGTGGTGGCCTAACTACGGCTACACTAGAAGGACAGTAT
TTGGTATCTGCGCTCTGCTGAAGCCAGTTACCTTCGGAAAAAGAGTTGGTAGCTCTTGATCCGGCAAACA
AACCACCGCTGGTAGCGGTGGTTTTTTTGTTTGCAAGCAGCAGATTACGCGCAGAAAAAAAGGATCTCAA
GAAGATCCTTTGATCTTTTCTACGGGGTCTGACGCTCAGTGGAACGAAAACTCACGTTAAGGGATTTTGG
TCATGAGATTATCAAAAAGGATCTTCACCTAGATCCTTTTAAATTAAAAATGAAGTTTTAAATCAATCTA
AAGTATATATGAGTAAACTTGGTCTGACAGTTACCAATGCTTAATCAGTGAGGCACCTATCTCAGCGATC
TGTCTATTTCGTTCATCCATAGTTGCCTGACTCCCCGTCGTGTAGATAACTACGATACGGGAGGGCTTAC
CATCTGGCCCCAGTGCTGCAATGATACCGCGAGACCCACGCTCACCGGCTCCAGATTTATCAGCAATAAA
CCAGCCAGCCGGAAGGGCCGAGCGCAGAAGTGGTCCTGCAACTTTATCCGCCTCCATCCAGTCTATTAAT
TGTTGCCGGGAAGCTAGAGTAAGTAGTTCGCCAGTTAATAGTTTGCGCAACGTTGTTGCCATTGCTGCAG
GCATCGTGGTGTCACGCTCGTCGTTTGGTATGGCTTCATTCAGCTCCGGTTCCCAACGATCAAGGCGAGT
TACATGATCCCCCATGTTGTGCAAAAAAGCGGTTAGCTCCTTCGGTCCTCCGATCGTTGTCAGAAGTAAG
TTGGCCGCAGTGTTATCACTCATGGTTATGGCAGCACTGCATAATTCTCTTACTGTCATGCCATCCGTAA
GATGCTTTTCTGTGACTGGTGAGTACTCAACCAAGTCATTCTGAGAATAGTGTATGCGGCGACCGAGTTG
CTCTTGCCCGGCGTCAACACGGGATAATACCGCGCCACATAGCAGAACTTTAAAAGTGCTCATCATTGGA
AAACGTTCTTCGGGGCGAAAACTCTCAAGGATCTTACCGCTGTTGAGATCCAGTTCGATGTAACCCACTC
GTGCACCCAACTGATCTTCAGCATCTTTTACTTTCACCAGCGTTTCTGGGTGAGCAAAAACAGGAAGGCA
AAATGCCGCAAAAAAGGGAATAAGGGCGACACGGAAATGTTGAATACTCATACTCTTCCTTTTTCAATAT
TATTGAAGCATTTATCAGGGTTATTGTCTCATGAGCGGATACATATTTGAATGTATTTAGAAAAATAAAC
AAATAGGGGTTCCGCGCACATTTCCCCGAAAAGTGCCACCTGACGTCTAAGAAACCATTATTATCATGAC
ATTAACCTATAAAAATAGGCGTATCACGAGGCCCTTTCGT
