>Addgene plasmid #22707 | pAc5.1A-Dm-miR-279 | addgene partial sequence | sequence record 28619 | 22707 with BGH-rev
TGAGGTGATGATGACCGGTACGCGTAGAATCGAGACCGAGGAGAGGGTTAGGGATAGGCTTACCTTCGAA
GGGCCCTCTAGACTCGAGCTCTTTTGTGCACTCGAACAGGTGCTCTTTTCCTTCTTTTTTTTTCGGTCGT
TCCGTCTGAATGACGTTGTGTGCGTGCGAGACATTGACTAATTACCTTGCGCCTCTTTTTTTTTTCAAAG
ATCACCACCTGTTTGTCCCTTTGCTTTTCGAATGAAGTACACGCGAAGTTTGTCAAGAAAACACGTGCTT
GATGATTGAACTACCGTTATTAATGAGTGTGGATCTAGTCACAAATACTAAGAAAATCAATGTGAAACAC
TGGACCCCCACCCACTAAAAACAGTAGTATGAATTCCACCACACTGGACTAGTAGGTACCCCGATCCGGG
GTCTCTGGATTAGACGACTGCTGGCTGATGGAGCGGCTTTGTGTCGGGAGGAGTATCCACACAGCACAAG
AACTCAAACGGTAGTGATATGAAAACTGGTCCCGCAGCCCGTTTTATAAAGCCCGCTTAGCGCTAAAACC
TTATCAGCCGCAATGCTCTCCGCTCTCAAGTCGCGTTCAAAACTTTTACCATATATGGGTATGAATTGTT
CGCCGATTGGGTTTTCATTTACGGAGAATTTCCTCCGCA
